>Addgene plasmid #10674 | pWZL Blast myc | addgene full sequence | sequence record 174151 | Addgene NGS Result
AAAAGTGCCACCTGCAGCCTGAATATGGGCCAAACAGGATATCTGTGGTAAGCAGTTCCTGCCCCGGCTC
AGGGCCAAGAACAGATGGAACAGCTGAATATGGGCCAAACAGGATATCTGTGGTAAGCAGTTCCTGCCCC
GGCTCAGGGCCAAGAACAGATGGTCCCCAGATGCGGTCCAGCCCTCAGCAGTTTCTAGAGAACCATCAGA
TGTTTCCAGGGTGCCCCAAGGACCTGAAATGACCCTGTGCCTTATTTGAACTAACCAATCAGTTCGCTTC
TCGCTTCTGTTCGCGCGCTTCTGCTCCCCGAGCTCAATAAAAGAGCCCACAACCCCTCACTCGGGGCGCC
AGTCCTCCGATTGACTGAGTCGCCCGGGTACCCGTGTATCCAATAAACCCTCTTGCAGTTGCATCCGACT
TGTGGTCTCGCTGTTCCTTGGGAGGGTCTCCTCTGAGTGATTGACTACCCGTCAGCGGGGGTCTTTCATT
TGGGGGCTCGTCCGGGATCGGGAGACCCCTGCCCAGGGACCACCGACCCACCACCGGGAGGCAAGCTGGC
CAGCAACTTATCTGTGTCTGTCCGATTGTCTAGTGTCTATGACTGATTTTATGCGCCTGCGTCGGTACTA
GTTAGCTAACTAGCTCTGTATCTGGCGGACCCGTGGTGGAACTGACGAGTTCTGAACACCCGGCCGCAAC
CCTGGGAGACGTCCCAGGGACTTTGGGGGCCGTTTTTGTGGCCCGACCTGAGGAAGGGAGTCGATGTGGA
ATCCGACCCCGTCAGGATATGTGGTTCTGGTAGGAGACGAGAACCTAAAACAGTTCCCGCCTCCGTCTGA
ATTTTTGCTTTCGGTTTGGAACCGAAGCCGCGCGTCTTGTCTGCTGCAGCGCTGCAGCATCGTTCTGTGT
TGTCTCTGTCTGACTGTGTTTCTGTATTTGTCTGAAAATTAGGGCCAGACTGTTACCACTCCCTTAAGTT
TGACCTTAGGTCACTGGAAAGATGTCGAGCGGATCGCTCACAACCAGTCGGTAGATGTCAAGAAGAGACG
TTGGGTTACCTTCTGCTCTGCAGAATGGCCAACCTTTAACGTCGGATGGCCGCGAGACGGCACCTTTAAC
CGAGACCTCATCACCCAGGTTAAGATCAAGGTCTTTTCACCTGGCCCGCATGGACACCCAGACCAGGTCC
CCTACATCGTGACCTGGGAAGCCTTGGCTTTTGACCCCCCTCCCTGGGTCAAGCCCTTTGTACACCCTAA
GCCTCCGCCTCCTCTTCCTCCATCCGCCCCGTCTCTCCCCCTTGAACCTCCTCGTTCGACCCCGCCTCGA
TCCTCCCTTTATCCAGCCCTCACTCCTTCTCTAGGCGCCGGCCGGATCCCAGTGTGGTGGTACAGCTTGG
GCTGCAGGTCGACTCTAGTATGCCCCTCAACGTTAGCTTCACCAACAGGAACTATGACCTCGACTACGAC
TCGGTGCAGCCGTATTTCTACTGCGACGAGGAGGAGAACTTCTACCAGCAGCAGCAGCAGAGCGAGCTGC
AGCCCCCGGCGCCCAGCGAGGATATCTGGAAGAAATTCGAGCTGCTGCCCACCCCGCCCCTGTCCCCTAG
CCGCCGCTCCGGGCTCTGCTCGCCCTCCTACGTTGCGGTCACACCCTTCTCCCTTCGGGGAGACAACGAC
GGCGGTGGCGGGAGCTTCTCCACGGCCGACCAGCTGGAGATGGTGACCGAGCTGCTGGGAGGAGACATGG
TGAACCAGAGTTTCATCTGCGACCCGGACGACGAGACCTTCATCAAAAACATCATCATCCAGGACTGTAT
GTGGAGCGGCTTCTCGGCCGCCGCCAAGCTCGTCTCAGAGAAGCTGGCCTCCTACCAGGCTGCGCGCAAA
GACAGCGGCAGCCCGAACCCCGCCCGCGGCCACAGCGTCTGCTCCACCTCCAGCTTGTACCTGCAGGATC
TGAGCGCCGCCGCCTCAGAGTGCATCGACCCCTCGGTGGTCTTCCCCTACCCTCTCAACGACAGCAGCTC
GCCCAAGTCCTGCGCCTCGCAAGACTCTAGCGCCTTCTCTCCGTCCTCGGATTCTCTGCTCTCCTCGACG
GAGTCCTCCCCGCAGGGCAGCCCCGAGCCCCTGGTGCTCCATGAGGAGACACCGCCCACCACCAGCAGCG
ACTCTGAGGAGGAACAAGAAGATGAGGAAGAAATCGATGTTGTTTCTGTGGAAAAGAGGCAGGCTCCTGG
CAAAAGGTCAGAGTCTGGATCACCTTCTGCTGGAGGCCACAGCAAACCTCCTCACAGCCCACTGGTCCTC
AAGAGGTGCCACGTCTCCACACATCAGCACAACTACGCAGCGCCTCCCTCCACTCGGAAGGACTATCCTG
CTGCCAAGAGGGTCAAGTTGGACAGTGTCAGAGTCCTGAGACAGATCAGCAACAACCGAAAATGCACCAG
CCCCAGGTCCTCGGACACCGAGGAGAATGTCAAGAGGCGAACACACAACGTCTTGGAGCGCCAGAGGAGG
AACGAGCTAAAACGGAGCTTTTTTGCCCTGCGTGACCAGATCCCGGAGTTGGAAAACAATGAAAAGGCCC
CCAAGGTAGTTATCCTTAAAAAAGCCACAGCATACATCCTGTCCGTCCAAGCAGAGGAGCAAAAGCTCAT
TTCTGAAGAGGACTTGTTGCGGAAACGACGAGAACAGTTGAAACACAAACTTGAACAGCTACGGAACTCT
TGTGCGTAAGGAAAAGTAAGGAAAATGATTCCTTCTAACAGAAATGTCCTGAGCAATCACCTATGAACTT
GTTTCAAATGCATGATCAAATGCAACCTCACAACCTTGGCTGAGTCTTGAGACTGAAAGATTTAGCATCT
TTTTTTTTTCTTTAACAGATTTGTATTTAAGAATTGTTTTTAAAAAATTTTAAGATTTACACAATGTTTC
TCTGTAAATATTGCCATTAAATGTAAATAACTTCCGAATTGGGCGAGCTCGAATTCACTCGAGATACGTA
AAACAATTGAAGATCTAGTCGACCAATTCCGGTTATTTTCCACCATATTGCCGTCTTTTGGCAATGTGAG
GGCCCGGAAACCTGGCCCTGTCTTCTTGACGAGCATTCCTAGGGGTCTTTCCCCTCTCGCCAAAGGAATG
CAAGGTCTGTTGAATGTCGTGAAGGAAGCAGTTCCTCTGGAAGCTTCTTGAAGACAAACAACGTCTGTAG
CGACCCTTTGCAGGCAGCGGAACCCCCCACCTGGCGACAGGTGCCTCTGCGGCCAAAAGCCACGTGTATA
AGATACACCTGCAAAGGCGGCACAACCCCAGTGCCACGTTGTGAGTTGGATAGTTGTGGAAAGAGTCAAA
TGGCTCTCCTCAAGCGTATTCAACAAGGGGCTGAAGGATGCCCAGAAGGTACCCCATTGTATGGGATCTG
ATCTGGGGCCTCGGTGCACATGCTTTACATGTGTTTAGTCGAGGTTAAAAAACGTCTAGGCCCCCCGAAC
CACGGGGACGTGGTTTTCCTTTGAAAAACACGATGATAATACCATGAAAACATTTAACATTTCTCAACAG
GATCTAGAATTAGTAGAAGTAGCGACAGAGAAGATTACAATGCTTTATGAGGATAATAAACATCATGTGG
GAGCGGCAATTCGTACGAAAACAGGAGAAATCATTTCGGCAGTACATATTGAAGCGTATATAGGACGAGT
AACTGTTTGTGCAGAAGCCATTGCGATTGGTAGTGCAGTTTCGAATGGACAAAAGGATTTTGACACGATT
GTAGCTGTTAGACACCCTTATTCTGACGAAGTAGATAGAAGTATTCGAGTGGTAAGTCCTTGTGGTATGT
GTAGGGAGTTGATTTCAGACTATGCACCAGATTGTTTTGTGTTAATAGAAATGAATGGCAAGTTAGTCAA
AACTACGATTGAAGAACTCATTCCACTCAAATATACCCGAAATTAAAAGTTTTACCATACCAAGCTCATC
GATAAAATAAAAGATTTTATTTAGTCTCCAGAAAAAGGGGGGAATGAAAGACCCCACCTGTAGGTTTGGC
AAGCTAGCTTAAGTAACGCCATTTTGCAAGGCATGGAAAAATACATAACTGAGAATAGAGAAGTTCAGAT
CAAGGTCAGGAACAGATGGAACAGCTGAATATGGGCCAAACAGGATATCTGTGGTAAGCAGTTCCTGCCC
CGGCTCAGGGCCAAGAACAGATGGAACAGCTGAATATGGGCCAAACAGGATATCTGTGGTAAGCAGTTCC
TGCCCCGGCTCAGGGCCAAGAACAGATGGTCCCCAGATGCGGTCCAGCCCTCAGCAGTTTCTAGAGAACC
ATCAGATGTTTCCAGGGTGCCCCAAGGACCTGAAATGACCCTGTGCCTTATTTGAACTAACCAATCAGTT
CGCTTCTCGCTTCTGTTCGCGCGCTTCTGCTCCCCGAGCTCAATAAAAGAGCCCACAACCCCTCACTCGG
GGCGCCAGTCCTCCGATTGACTGAGTCGCCCGGGTACCCGTGTATCCAATAAACCCTCTTGCAGTTGCAT
CCGACTTGTGGTCTCGCTGTTCCTTGGGAGGGTCTCCTCTGAGTGATTGACTACCCGTCAGCGGGGGTCT
TTCACATGCAGCATGTATCAAAATTAATTTGGTTTTTTTTCTTAAGTATTTACATTAAATGGCCATAGTT
GCATTAATGAATCGGCCAACGCGCGGGGAGAGGCGGTTTGCGTATTGGGCGCTCTTCCGCTTCCTCGCTC
ACTGACTCGCTGCGCTCGGTCGTTCGGCTGCGGCGAGCGGTATCAGCTCACTCAAAGGCGGTAATACGGT
TATCCACAGAATCAGGGGATAACGCAGGAAAGAACATGTGAGCAAAAGGCCAGCAAAAGGCCAGGAACCG
TAAAAAGGCCGCGTTGCTGGCGTTTTTCCATAGGCTCCGCCCCCCTGACGAGCATCACAAAAATCGACGC
TCAAGTCAGAGGTGGCGAAACCCGACAGGACTATAAAGATACCAGGCGTTTCCCCCTGGAAGCTCCCTCG
TGCGCTCTCCTGTTCCGACCCTGCCGCTTACCGGATACCTGTCCGCCTTTCTCCCTTCGGGAAGCGTGGC
GCTTTCTCATAGCTCACGCTGTAGGTATCTCAGTTCGGTGTAGGTCGTTCGCTCCAAGCTGGGCTGTGTG
CACGAACCCCCCGTTCAGCCCGACCGCTGCGCCTTATCCGGTAACTATCGTCTTGAGTCCAACCCGGTAA
GACACGACTTATCGCCACTGGCAGCAGCCACTGGTAACAGGATTAGCAGAGCGAGGTATGTAGGCGGTGC
TACAGAGTTCTTGAAGTGGTGGCCTAACTACGGCTACACTAGAAGAACAGTATTTGGTATCTGCGCTCTG
CTGAAGCCAGTTACCTTCGGAAAAAGAGTTGGTAGCTCTTGATCCGGCAAACAAACCACCGCTGGTAGCG
GTGGTTTTTTTGTTTGCAAGCAGCAGATTACGCGCAGAAAAAAAGGATCTCAAGAAGATCCTTTGATCTT
TTCTACGGGGTCTGACGCTCAGTGGAACGAAAACTCACGTTAAGGGATTTTGGTCATGAGATTATCAAAA
AGGATCTTCACCTAGATCCTTTTGCGGCCGCAAATCAATCTAAAGTATATATGAGTAAACTTGGTCTGAC
AGTTACCAATGCTTAATCAGTGAGGCACCTATCTCAGCGATCTGTCTATTTCGTTCATCCATAGTTGCCT
GACTCCCCGTCGTGTAGATAACTACGATACGGGAGGGCTTACCATCTGGCCCCAGTGCTGCAATGATACC
GCGAGACCCACGCTCACCGGCTCCAGATTTATCAGCAATAAACCAGCCAGCCGGAAGGGCCGAGCGCAGA
AGTGGTCCTGCAACTTTATCCGCCTCCATCCAGTCTATTAATTGTTGCCGGGAAGCTAGAGTAAGTAGTT
CGCCAGTTAATAGTTTGCGCAACGTTGTTGCCATTGCTACAGGCATCGTGGTGTCACGCTCGTCGTTTGG
TATGGCTTCATTCAGCTCCGGTTCCCAACGATCAAGGCGAGTTACATGATCCCCCATGTTGTGCAAAAAA
GCGGTTAGCTCCTTCGGTCCTCCGATCGTTGTCAGAAGTAAGTTGGCCGCAGTGTTATCACTCATGGTTA
TGGCAGCACTGCATAATTCTCTTACTGTCATGCCATCCGTAAGATGCTTTTCTGTGACTGGTGAGTACTC
AACCAAGTCATTCTGAGAATAGTGTATGCGGCGACCGAGTTGCTCTTGCCCGGCGTCAATACGGGATAAT
ACCGCGCCACATAGCAGAACTTTAAAAGTGCTCATCATTGGAAAACGTTCTTCGGGGCGAAAACTCTCAA
GGATCTTACCGCTGTTGAGATCCAGTTCGATGTAACCCACTCGTGCACCCAACTGATCTTCAGCATCTTT
TACTTTCACCAGCGTTTCTGGGTGAGCAAAAACAGGAAGGCAAAATGCCGCAAAAAAGGGAATAAGGGCG
ACACGGAAATGTTGAATACTCATACTCTTCCTTTTTCAATATTATTGAAGCATTTATCAGGGTTATTGTC
TCATGAGCGGATACATATTTGAATGTATTTAGAAAAATAAACAAATAGGGGTTCCGCGCACATTTCCCCG
Features (pLannotate 1.2.2; 13 found; start..end, strand, type, name):
     19..488     +  LTR            LTR: long terminal repeat from Moloney murine leukemia virus
    612..886     +  misc_feature   MESV Ψ (fragment): packaging signal of murine embryonic stem cell virus
    953..1369    +  CDS            gag (truncated): truncated Moloney murine leukemia virus (MMLV) gag gene lacking the start codon
   1402..1418    -  misc_feature   MCS (fragment): pUC18/19 multiple cloning site
   1420..2736    +  CDS            MYC: MYC_HUMAN - Also known as BHLHE39. Experimental evidence at protein level: Swiss-Prot protein existence level 1. Transcription factor that binds DNA in a non-specific manner, yet also specifically recognizes the core sequence 5'-CAC[GA]TG-3'. Activates the transcription of growth-related genes. Binds to the VEGFA promoter, promoting VEGFA production and subsequent sprouting angiogenesis (PubMed:24940000). Regulator of somatic reprogramming, controls self-renewal of embryonic stem cells. Functions with TAF6L to activate target gene expression through RNA polymerase II pause release (By similari
   3078..3539    +  misc_feature   IRES: internal ribosome entry site (IRES) of the encephalomyocarditis virus (EMCV)
   3544..3963    +  CDS            bsr: BSR_BACCE - Experimental evidence at protein level: Swiss-Prot protein existence level 1. Catalyzes the deamination of the cytosine moiety of the antibiotics blasticidin S, cytomycin and acetylblasticidin S. From Bacillus cereus.
   4033..4154    +  LTR            3' LTR (ΔU3) (fragment): self-inactivating 3' long terminal repeat (LTR) from Moloney murine leukemia virus
   4155..4624    +  LTR            LTR: long terminal repeat from Moloney murine leukemia virus
   4690..4742    -  CDS            lacI (fragment): lac repressor; lacI; The lac repressor binds to the lac operator to inhibit transcription in E. coli. This inhibition can be relieved by adding lactose or isopropyl-β-D-thiogalactopyranoside (IPTG).
   4925..5513    -  rep_origin     ori: high-copy-number ColE1/pMB1/pBR322/pUC origin of replication
   5673..6533    -  CDS            AmpR: β-lactamase; bla; confers resistance to ampicillin, carbenicillin, and related antibiotics
   6534..6638    -  promoter       AmpR promoter: bla
