[The description below was written by a language model from this plasmid's Addgene catalogue record and pLannotate feature annotations shown in this document.]
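Description:
pWZL Blast myc is a Moloney murine leukemia virus-based retroviral expression vector that carries human c-myc (MYC) in the pWZL Blast backbone. It is propagated in E. coli as a high-copy plasmid through a ColE1/pUC-type origin, with ampicillin selection provided by a β-lactamase gene under its own promoter. The sequenced record is about 6.65 kb, broadly consistent with the catalogued backbone of roughly 5.1 kb plus an insert of about 1.7 kb cloned between BamHI and EcoRI sites, both of which are retained.

The proviral portion is flanked by MMLV long terminal repeats. Downstream of the 5′ LTR lie a packaging signal (annotated as an MESV Ψ fragment) and a truncated gag segment lacking its start codon, an arrangement that promotes efficient encapsidation of the genomic RNA without producing Gag protein. No separate internal promoter is annotated, so transcription is presumably driven by the 5′ LTR. This would yield a single bicistronic message in which the MYC coding sequence is followed by an EMCV internal ribosome entry site and the bsr blasticidin S deaminase gene. Linking the two through the IRES means that blasticidin-resistant cells should also express MYC. A short fragment is annotated as a self-inactivating ΔU3 LTR immediately before the 3′ LTR, but a full-length LTR annotation follows it, so the vector does not appear to be self-inactivating.

Because the viral structural and enzymatic genes are absent, these functions must be supplied in trans by packaging cells to produce replication-defective virus. That virus is then used for stable transduction of mammalian cells. The associated publication concerns transformation of human and murine fibroblasts without viral oncoproteins, which suggests the construct was used to introduce MYC as a defined cellular oncogene in such experiments.
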