Addgene plasmid #10674: pWZL Blast myc
Depositing lab: William Hahn. Depositing organization: Dana-Farber Cancer Institute. Publication: Transformation of human and murine fibroblasts without viral oncoproteins. Boehm JS, Hession MT, Bulmer SE, Hahn WC. Mol Cell Biol. 2005 Aug . 25(15):6464-74. 10.1128/MCB.25.15.6464-6474.2005 PubMed 16024784.
Backbone
  Vector backbone: pWZL Blast
  Backbone size w/o insert (bp): 5100
  Vector type: Mammalian Expression, Retroviral
  Selectable markers: Blasticidin
Growth in bacteria
  Bacterial resistance: Ampicillin, 100 μg/mL
  Growth temperature: 37°C
  Growth strain: DH5alpha
  Copy number: High Copy
Gene/Insert
  Gene/Insert name: c-myc (alt name: myc)
  Species: H. sapiens (human)
  Insert size (bp): 1700
  Entrez Gene: MYC (a.k.a. MRTL, MYCC, bHLHe39, c-Myc)
  Cloning method: Restriction Enzyme; 5′ cloning site BamHI (not destroyed); 3′ cloning site EcoRI (not destroyed)
  Sequencing primers: 5′ pBABE 5'
Terms and licenses: Academic/Nonprofit Terms; Industry Terms: Not Available to Industry
How to cite: pWZL Blast myc was a gift from William Hahn (Addgene plasmid # 10674 ; http://n2t.net/addgene:10674 ; RRID:Addgene_10674)
