>Addgene plasmid #10674 | pWZL Blast myc | addgene partial sequence | sequence record 17566 | IRES-R 5'-CCTCACATTGCCAAAAGACG-3'
TTTACGTATCTCGAGTGAATTCGAGCTCGCCCAATTCGGAAGTTATTTACATTTAATGGCAATATTTACA
GAGAAACATTGTGTAAATCTTAAAATTTTTTAAAAACAATTCTTAAATACAAATCTGTTAAAGAAAAAAA
AAAGATGCTAAATCTTTCAGTCTCAAGACTCAGCCAAGGTTGTGAGGTTGCATTTGATCATGCATTTGAA
ACAAGTTCATAGGTGATTGCTCAGGACATTTCTGTTAGAAGGAATCATTTTCCTTACTTTTCCTTACGCA
CAAGAGTTCCGTAGCTGTTCAAGTTTGTGTTTCAACTGTTCTCGTCGTTTCCGCAACAAGTCCTCTTCAG
AAATGAGCTTTTGCTCCTCTGCTTGGACGGACAGGATGTATGCTGTGGCTTTTTTAAGGATAACTACCTT
GGGGGCCTTTTCATTGTTTTCCAACTCCGGGATCTGGTCACGCAGGGCAAAAAAGCTCCGTTTTAGCTCG
TTCCTCCTCTGGCGCTCCAAGACGTTGTGTGTTCGCCTCTTGACATTCTCCTCGGTGTCCGAGGACCTGG
GGCTGGTGCATTTTCGGTTGTTGCTGATCTGTCTCAGGACTCTGACACTGTCCAACTTGACCCTCTTGGC
AGCAGGATAGTCCTTCCGAGTGGAGGGAGGCGCTGCGTAGTTGTGCTGATGTGTGGAGACGTGGCACCTC
TTGAGGACCAGTGGGCTGTGAGGAGGTTTGCTGTGGCCT
