>Addgene plasmid #10674 | pWZL Blast myc | addgene partial sequence | sequence record 55116 | pBABE-5
GCTTGGGCTGCAGGTCGACTCTAGTATGCCCCTCAACGTTAGCTTCACCAACAGGAACTATGACCTCGAC
TACGACTCGGTGCAGCCGTATTTCTACTGCGACGAGGAGGAGAACTTCTACCAGCAGCAGCAGCAGAGCG
AGCTGCAGCCCCCGGCGCCCAGCGAGGATATCTGGAAGAAATTCGAGCTGCTGCCCACCCCGCCCCTGTC
CCCTAGCCGCCGCTCCGGGCTCTGCTCGCCCTCCTACGTTGCGGTCACACCCTTCTCCCTTCGGGGAGAC
AACGACGGCGGTGGCGGGAGCTTCTCCACGGCCGACCAGCTGGAGATGGTGACCGAGCTGCTGGGAGGAG
ACATGGTGAACCAGAGTTTCATCTGCGACCCGGACGACGAGACCTTCATCAAAAACATCATCATCCAGGA
CTGTATGTGGAGCGGCTTCTCGGCCGCCGCCAAGCTCGTCTCAGAGAAGCTGGCCTCCTACCAGGCTGCG
CGCAAAGACAGCGGCAGCCCGAACCCCGCCCGCGGCCACAGCGTCTGCTCCACCTCCAGCTTGTACCTGC
AGGATCTGAGCGCCGCCGCCTCAGAGTGCATCGACCCCTCGGTGGTCTTCCCCTACCCTCTCAACGACAG
CAGCTCGCCCAAGTCCTGCGCCTCGCAAGACTCTAGCGCCTTCTCTCCGTCCTCGGATTCTCTGCTCTCC
TCGACGGAGTCCTCCCCGCAGGGCAGCCCCGAGCCCCTGGTGCTCCATGAGGAGACACCGCCCACCACCA
GCAGCGAC
